>Addgene plasmid #47950 | pCH044 | depositor full sequence | sequence record 68816 | pCH044 sequence 6923 bps
GACGAAAGGGCCTCGTGATACGCCTATTTTTATAGGTTAATGTCATGATAATAATGGTTTCTTAGACGTC
AGGTGGCACTTTTCGGGGAAATGTGCGCGGAACCCCTATTTGTTTATTTTTCTAAATACATTCAAATATG
TATCCGCTCATGAGACAATAACCCTGATAAATGCTTCAATAATATTGAAAAAGGAAGAGTATGAGTATTC
AACATTTCCGTGTCGCCCTTATTCCCTTTTTTGCGGCATTTTGCCTTCCTGTTTTTGCTCACCCAGAAAC
GCTGGTGAAAGTAAAAGATGCTGAAGATCAGTTGGGTGCACGAGTGGGTTACATCGAACTGGATCTCAAC
AGCGGTAAGATCCTTGAGAGTTTTCGCCCCGAAGAACGTTTTCCAATGATGAGCACTTTTAAAGTTCTGC
TATGTGGCGCGGTATTATCCCGTATTGACGCCGGGCAAGAGCAACTCGGTCGCCGCATACACTATTCTCA
GAATGACTTGGTTGAGTACTCACCAGTCACAGAAAAGCATCTTACGGATGGCATGACAGTAAGAGAATTA
TGCAGTGCTGCCATAACCATGAGTGATAACACTGCGGCCAACTTACTTCTGACAACGATCGGAGGACCGA
AGGAGCTAACCGCTTTTTTTCACAACATGGGGGATCATGTAACTCGCCTTGATCGTTGGGAACCGGAGCT
GAATGAAGCCATACCAAACGACGAGCGTGACACCACGATGCCTGTAGCAATGGCAACAACGTTGCGCAAA
CTATTAACTGGCGAACTACTTACTCTAGCTTCCCGGCAACAATTAATAGACTGGATGGAGGCGGATAAAG
TTGCAGGACCACTTCTGCGCTCGGCCCTTCCGGCTGGCTGGTTTATTGCTGATAAATCTGGAGCCGGTGA
GCGTGGGTCTCGCGGTATCATTGCAGCACTGGGGCCAGATGGTAAGCCCTCCCGTATCGTAGTTATCTAC
ACGACGGGCAGTCAGGCAACTATGGATGAACGAAATAGACAGATCGCTGAGATAGGTGCCTCACTGATTA
AGCATTGGTAACTGTCAGACCAAGTTTACTCATATATACTTTAGATTGATTTAAAACTTCATTTTTAATT
TAAAAGGATCTAGGTGAAGATCCTTTTTGATAATCTCATGACCAAAATCCCTTAACGTGAGTTTTCGTTC
CACTGAGCGTCAGACCCCGTAGAAAAGATCAAAGGATCTTCTTGAGATCCTTTTTTTCTGCGCGTAATCT
GCTGCTTGCAAACAAAAAAACCACCGCTACCAGCGGTGGTTTGTTTGCCGGATCAAGAGCTACCAACTCT
TTTTCCGAAGGTAACTGGCTTCAGCAGAGCGCAGATACCAAATACTGTCCTTCTAGTGTAGCCGTAGTTA
GGCCACCACTTCAAGAACTCTGTAGCACCGCCTACATACCTCGCTCTGCTAATCCTGTTACCAGTGGCTG
CTGCCAGTGGCGATAAGTCGTGTCTTACCGGGTTGGACTCAAGACGATAGTTACCGGATAAGGCGCAGCG
GTCGGGCTGAACGGGGGGTTCGTGCACACAGCCCAGCTTGGAGCGAACGACCTACACCGAACTGAGATAC
CTACAGCGTGAGCATTGAGAAAGCGCCACGCTTCCCGAAGGGAGAAAGGCGGACAGGTATCCGGTAAGCG
GCAGGGTCGGAACAGGAGAGCGCACGAGGGAGCTTCCAGGGGGGAACGCCTGGTATCTTTATAGTCCTGT
CGGGTTTCGCCACCTCTGACTTGAGCGTCGATTTTTGTGATGCTCGTCAGGGGGGCCGAGCCTATGGAAA
AACGCCAGCAACGCGGCCTTTTTACGGTTCCTGGCCTTTTGCTGGCCTTTTGCTCACATGTTCTTTCCTG
CGTTATCCCCTGATTCTGTGGATAACCGTATTACCGCCTTTGAGTGAGCTGATACCGCTCGCCGCAGCCG
AACGACCGAGCGCAGCGAGTCAGTGAGCGAGGAAGCGGAAGAGCGCCCAATACGCAAACCGCCTCTCCCC
GCGCGTTGGCCGATTCATTAATGCAGCTGGCACGACAGGTTTCCCGACTGGAAAGCGGGCAGTGAGCGCA
ACGCAATTAATGTGAGTTACCTCACTCATTAGGCACCCCAGGCTTTACACTTTATGCTTCCGGCTCCTAT
GTTGTGTGGAATTGTGAGCGGATAACAATTTCACACAGGAAACAGCTATGACCATGATTACGCCAAGCTC
GGAATTAACCCTCACTAAAGGGAACAAAAGCTGGGTACCATCATAGAGAAATCATATGAAAAATCAAATA
CAACTCTGGGCTTGGAGGAAGTCATTATAAGATCCGGTTACATGGGTGTTTGTATTGATAACATTCCCTC
CCAATATAGCTCTTACAATAATATGACTACATTCTCCAATTCAATTTGCTATGCAAGAAAGAATTTAAGC
TCGGTTCCCTTATACAGAGACTTGGAAATTCAACTCTCAAATATTGCATCTTCCAGCTCCAAAACCCAAT
CAAGCGTTGTCTTGAACATTTTGAAGTTAGCCCAATTAACTTCGGTTAATGTTATACATCCATATGTCTT
GATGGCAACTGTAATCCTAACAATCCTAATGTTTCTATTTATTCTGTATGTAACTGTCCCTAAGTTACCA
TTCAAACTAGCGGTTAATAAATTTCTACTGTTGCTAAGTTCAACTATAGTTTTGACATGGGGTATTGGTG
CGATGTGGACTCATGTAGGGATAAATGCAAGTTACAGATTGGTTCCATCATCAAGTATGAATATAATCAC
TGTCAAGAAGGGCAAGAAGGCAGCAGTAATGGCTTGGTTTAGCTTTGCATTCCTCCTTTTAGACAGTGTG
GTTTTATGGTTAATATTTTTAAGGGATAGGAAAAGCTTGAAAGATGAAATTGATAATGTTCCATGTGCCC
AAAATAGGTACAATAACTACTCTTCGGATTCATCTACATTGCATTCCAAAGTTTAGCTCGAGGGTCAGAT
TCATTATCTACAAAGACTGTAAAAAGAAAGTGGAATATTCATTCATATCATATTTTTTCTATTAACTGCC
TGGTTTCTTTTAAATTTTTTATTGGTTGTCGACTTGAACGGAGTGACAATATATATATATATATATTTAA
TAATGACATCATTATCTGTAAATCTGATTCTTAATGCTATTCTAGTTATGTAAGAGTGGTCCGCATGCCA
CGTGATCTATATTCGAAAGGGGCGGTTGCCTCAGGAAGGCACCGGCGGTCTTTCGTCCGTGCGGAGATAT
CTGCGCCGTTCAGGGGTCCATGTGCCTTGGACGATATTAAGGCAGAAGGCAGTATCGGGGCGGATCACTC
CGAACCGAGATTAGTTAAGCCCTTCCCATCTCAAGATGGGGAGCAAATGGCATTATACTCCTGCTAGAAA
GTTAACTGTGCACATATTCTTAAATTATACAACATTCTGGAGAGCTATTGTTCAAAAAACAAACATTTCG
CAGGCTAAAATGTGGAGATAGGATAAGTTTTGTAGACATATATAAACAATCAGTAATTGGATTGAAAATT
TGGTGTTGTGAATTGCTCTTCATTATGCACCTTATTCAATTATCATCAAGAATAGTAATAGTTAAGTAAA
CACAAGATTAACATAATAAAAAAAATAATTCTTTCATAGGATCCATGCCTAGATTAGATAAAAGTAAAGT
GATTAACAGCGCATTAGAGCTGCTTAATGGGGTCGGAATCGAAGGTTTAACAACCCGTAAACTCGCCCAG
AAGCTAGGTGTAGAGCAGCCTACATTGTATTGGCATGTAAAAAATAAGCGGGCTTTGCTCGACGCCTTAC
CCATTGAGATGTTAGATAGGCACCATACTCACTTTTGCCCTTTAGAAGGGGAAAGCTGGCAAGATTTTTT
ACGTAATAACGCTAAAAGTTTTAGATGTGCTTTACTAAGTCATCGCGATGGAGCAAAAGTACATTTAGGT
ACACGGCCTACAGAAAAACAGTATGAAACTCTCGAAAATCAATTAGCCTTTTTATGCCAACAAGGTTTTT
CACTAGAGAATGCATTATATGCACTCAGCGCTGTGGGGCACTTTACTTTAGGTTGCGTATTGGAAGAACA
AGAGCATCAAGTCGCTAAAGAAGAAAGGGAAACACCTACTACTGATAGTATGCCGCCATTATTACGACAA
GCTATCGAATTATTTGATCGCCAAGGTGCAGAGCCAGCCTTCTTATTCGGCCTTGAATTGATCATATGCG
GATTAGAAAAACAACTTAAATGTGAAAGTGGGTCCGCGTACAGCCGCGCGCGTACGAAAAACAATTACGG
GTCTACCATCGAGGGCCTGCTCGATCTCCCGGACGACGACGCCCCCGAAGAGGCGGGGCTGGCGGCTCCG
CGCCTGTCCTTTCTCCCCGCGGGACACACGCGCAGACTGTCGACGGCCCCCCCGACCGATGTCAGCCTGG
GGGACGAGCTCCACTTAGACGGCGAGGACGTGGCGATGGCGCATGCCGACGCGCTAGACGATTTCGATCT
GGACATGTTGGGGGACGGGGATTCCCCGGGTCCGGGATTTACCCCCCACGACTCCGCCCCCTACGGCGCT
CTGGATATGGCCGACTTCGAGTTTGAGCAGATGTTTACCGATGCCCTTGGAATTGACGAGTACGGTGGGT
AGGAATTCTGTACAAATAGGGCCGCATCATGTAATTAGTTATGTCACGCTTACATTCACGCCCTCCCCCC
ACATCCGCTCTAACCGAAAAGGAAGGAGTTAGACAACCTGAAGTCTAGGTCCCTATTTATTTTTTTATAG
TTATGTTAGTATTAAGAACGTTATTTATATTTCAAATTTTTCTTTTTTTTCTGTACGGACGCGTGTACGC
ATCTAGAGCGGCCGCCACCGCGGTGGAGCTCCAATTCGCCCTATAGTGAGTCGTATTACAATTCACTGGC
CGTCGTTTTACAACGTCGTGACTGGGAAAACCCTGGCGTTACCCAACTTAATCGCCTTGCAGCACATCCC
CCCTTCGCCAGCTGGCGTAATAGCGAAGAGGCCCGCACCGATCGCCCTTCCCAACAGTTGCGCAGCCTGA
ATGGCGAATGGCGCG
[124 nt withheld, positions 5126-5249]
C
[91 nt withheld, positions 5251-5341]
A
[49 nt withheld, positions 5343-5391]
CCTTTGACGTTGGAGTCCACGTTCTTT
[37 nt withheld, positions 5419-5455]
ACCCTATCTCGGTCTATTCTTTTGATTTATAAGGGATTTTGCCGATTTCGGCCTATTGGTTAAAAAATGA
GCTGATTTAACAAAAATTTAACGCGAATTTTAACAAAATATTAACGTTTACAATTTCCTGATGCGGTATT
TTCTCCTTACGCATCTGTGCGGTATTTCACACCGCAGGGTAATAACTGATATAATTAAATTGAAGCTCTA
ATTTGTGAGTTTAGTATACATGCATTTACTTATAATACAGTTTTTTAGTTTTGCTGGCCGCATCTTCTCA
AATATGCTTCCCAGCCTGCTTTTCTGTAACGTTCACCCTCTACCTTAGCATCCCTTCCCTTTGCAAATAG
TCCTCTTCCAACAATAATAATGTCAGATCCTGTAGAGACCACATCATCCACGGTTCTATACTGTTGACCC
AATGCGTCTCCCTTGTCATCTAAACCCACACCGGGTGTCATAATCAACCAATCGTAACCTTCATCTCTTC
CACCCATGTCTCTTTGAGCAATAAAGCCGATAACAAAATCTTTGTCGCTCTTCGCAATGTCAACAGTACC
CTTAGTATATTCTCCAGTAGATAGGGAGCCCTTGCATGACAATTCTGCTAACATCAAAAGGCCTCTAGGT
TCCTTTGTTACTTCTTCTGCCGCCTGCTTCAAACCGCTAACAATACCTGGGCCCACCACACCGTGTGCAT
TCGTAATGTCTGCCCATTCTGCTATTCTGTATACACCCGCAGAGTACTGCAATTTGACTGTATTACCAAT
GTCAGCAAATTTTCTGTCTTCGAAGAGTAAAAAATTGTACTTGGCGGATAATGCCTTTAGCGGCTTAACT
GTGCCCTCCATGGAAAAATCAGTCAAGATATCCACATGTGTTTTTAGTAAACAAATTTTGGGACCTAATG
CTTCAACTAACTCCAGTAATTCCTTGGTGGTACGAACATCCAATGAAGCACACAAGTTTGTTTGCTTTTC
GTGCATGATATTAAATAGCTTGGCAGCAACAGGACTAGGATGAGTAGCAGCACGTTCCTTATATGTAGCT
TTCGACATGATTTATCTTCGTTTCCTGCAGGTTTTTGTTCTGTGCAGTTGGGTTAAGAATACTGGGCAAT
TTCATGTTTCTTCAACACTACATATGCGTATATATACCAATCTAAGTCTGTGCTCCTTCCTTCGTTCTTC
CTTCTGTTCGGAGATTACCGAATCAAAAAAATTTCAAAGAAACCGAAATCAAAAAAAAGAATAAAAAAAA
AATGATGAATTGAATTGAAAAGCGTGGTGCACTCTCAGTACAATCTGCTCTGATGCCGCATAGTTAAGCC
AGCCCCGACACCCGCCAACACCCGCTGACGCGCCCTGACGGGCTTGTCTGCTCCCGGCATCCGCTTACAG
ACAAGCTGTGACCGTCTCCGGGAGCTGCATGTGTCAGAGGTTTTCACCGTCATCACCGAAACGCGCGA
Features (pLannotate 1.2.2; 22 found; start..end, strand, type, name):
     96..200     +  promoter       AmpR promoter: bla
    201..1061    +  CDS            AmpR: β-lactamase; bla; confers resistance to ampicillin, carbenicillin, and related antibiotics
   1232..1820    +  rep_origin     ori: high-copy-number ColE1/pMB1/pBR322/pUC origin of replication
   2003..2095    +  CDS            lacI (fragment): lac repressor; lacI; The lac repressor binds to the lac operator to inhibit transcription in E. coli. This inhibition can be relieved by adding lactose or isopropyl-β-D-thiogalactopyranoside (IPTG).
   2108..2129    +  protein_bind   CAP binding site: CAP binding activates transcription in the presence of cAMP. E. coli catabolite activator protein
   2144..2174    +  promoter       lac promoter: promoter for the E. coli lac operon
   2182..2198    +  protein_bind   lac operator: The lac repressor binds to the lac operator to inhibit transcription in E. coli. This inhibition can be relieved by adding lactose or isopropyl-β-D-thiogalactopyranoside (IPTG). lac repressor encoded by lacI
   2243..2261    +  promoter       T3 promoter: promoter for bacteriophage T3 RNA polymerase
   2277..2993    +  CDS            FIG1 (fragment): FIG1_YEAST - Experimental evidence at protein level: Swiss-Prot protein existence level 1. Required for efficient mating. From Saccharomyces cerevisiae (strain ATCC 204508 / S288c) (Baker's yeast).
   3127..3144    +  promoter       LEU2 promoter (fragment): S. cerevisiae LEU2
   3689..4304    +  CDS            TetR (fragment): tetracycline repressor TetR; tetR from transposon Tn10; TetR binds to the tetracycline operator tetO to inhibit transcription. This inhibition can be relieved by adding tetracycline or doxycycline.
   4456..4689    +  CDS            VP16 AD: transcriptional activation domain of herpes simplex virus protein VP16 (Triezenberg et al., 1988; Cousens et al., 1989); UL48
   4717..4902    +  terminator     CYC1 terminator (fragment): S. cerevisiae CYC1; transcription terminator for CYC1
   4902..4931    -  misc_feature   MCS (fragment): pBluescript multiple cloning site
   4940..4958    -  promoter       T7 promoter: promoter for bacteriophage T7 RNA polymerase
   4961..5118    +  CDS            lacZα (fragment): LacZα fragment of β-galactosidase; lacZ fragment
   5126..5581    +  rep_origin     f1 ori (sequence partly withheld): f1 bacteriophage origin of replication; arrow indicates direction of (+) strand synthesis
   5582..5631    -  misc_feature   bom (fragment): basis of mobility region from pBR322
   5710..6513    -  CDS            URA3: orotidine-5'-phosphate decarboxylase, required for uracil biosynthesis; S. cerevisiae URA3; yeast auxotrophic marker, counterselectable with 5-fluoroorotic acid (5-FOA)
   6514..6729    -  promoter       URA3 promoter: S. cerevisiae URA3
   6740..6787    -  misc_feature   bom (fragment): basis of mobility region from pBR322
   6889..1       -  CDS            rop (fragment) (across the origin): Rop protein, which maintains plasmids at low copy number; rop
