[The description below was written by a language model from this plasmid's Addgene catalogue record and pLannotate feature annotations shown in this document.]
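Description:
pCH044 is a yeast expression plasmid built on pRS306, an integrating-type shuttle vector: the feature table shows no yeast replication origin or centromere, so stable maintenance in Saccharomyces cerevisiae would depend on chromosomal integration, with selection through the URA3 marker (expressed from its own promoter and counterselectable with 5-FOA). In E. coli it is propagated through a ColE1/pUC-type origin and selected with ampicillin via the bla gene. An f1 origin and pBluescript-derived remnants (lac promoter/operator, lacZα fragment, T3 and T7 promoters flanking the cloning region) are also present. The catalogue lists the plasmid as low copy, although the annotated origin is of the high-copy type. The listed size of 4,373 bp appears to correspond to the empty backbone, whereas the depositor's full sequence is 6,923 nt.

The payload is the reverse tetracycline-controlled transactivator rtTA placed under the GAL2 promoter, cloned between KpnI and XhoI sites. In the annotation, rtTA appears as a TetR-derived DNA-binding portion followed by the herpes simplex VP16 activation domain, terminated by a CYC1 terminator fragment. The GAL2 promoter itself is not annotated by name. The region upstream of the TetR coding sequence instead carries hits to a FIG1 fragment and a very short LEU2 promoter fragment, whose origin the record does not explain. Because GAL2 is a galactose-regulated gene, rtTA production should report on or be driven by galactose signalling, and rtTA in turn activates tetO-containing promoters when doxycycline is present. This arrangement suits the construct to dissecting and rewiring feedback loops in the yeast GAL network, the subject of the associated study. The depositor notes that minor discrepancies between the quality-control and full sequences do not affect function.
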