Addgene plasmid #47950: pCH044
Purpose: rtTA under the control of GAL2 promoter
Depositing lab: Attila Becskei. Depositing organization: University of Basel. Publication: Stochastic signalling rewires the interaction map of a multiple feedback network during yeast evolution. Hsu C, Scherrer S, Buetti-Dinh A, Ratna P, Pizzolato J, Jaquet V, Becskei A. Nat Commun. 2012 Feb 21;3:682. doi: 10.1038/ncomms1687. PubMed 22353713.
Backbone
  Vector backbone: pRS306
  Backbone manufacturer: ATCC
  Total vector size (bp): 4373
  Vector type: Yeast Expression ; Tet inducible expression
  Selectable markers: URA3
Growth in bacteria
  Bacterial resistance: Ampicillin, 100 μg/mL
  Growth temperature: 37°C
  Growth strain: DH5alpha
  Copy number: Low Copy
Gene/Insert
  Gene/Insert name: rtTA
  Promoter: Gal2
  Cloning method: Unknown; 5′ cloning site Kpn1 (not destroyed); 3′ cloning site XhoI (not destroyed)
  Sequencing primers: 5′ NA
Terms and licenses: Academic/Nonprofit Terms; Industry Terms: Not Available to Industry
Depositor comments: TetR is downstream of Gal2 promoter. The discrepancies found between the Addgene QC sequence and the full sequence do not affect the functioning of the construct.
How to cite: pCH044 was a gift from Attila Becskei (Addgene plasmid # 47950 ; http://n2t.net/addgene:47950 ; RRID:Addgene_47950)
