>Addgene plasmid #47950 | pCH044 | addgene partial sequence | sequence record 70611 | M13_pUC_rev
TGACCATGATTACGCCAAGCTCGAAATTAACCCTCACTAAAGGGAACAAAAGCTGGTACCATCATAGAGA
AATCATATGAAAAATCAAATACAACTCTGGGCTTGGAGGAAGTCATTATAAGATCCGGTTACATGGGTGT
TTGTATTGATAACATTCCCTCCCAATATAGCTCTTACAATAATATGACTACATTCTCCAATTCAATTTGC
TATGCAAGAAAGAATTTAAGCTCGGTTCCCTTATACAGAGACTTGGAAATTCAACTCTCAAATATTGCAT
CTTCCAGCTCCAAAACCCAATCAAGCGTTGTCTTGAACATTTTGAAGTTAGCCCAATTAACTTCGGTTAA
TGTTATACATCCATATGTCTTGATGGCAACTGTAATCCTAACAATCCTAATGTTTCTATTTATTCTGTAT
GTAACTGTCCCTAAGTTACCATTCAAACTAGCGGTTAATAAATTTCTACTGTTGCTAAGTTCAACTATAG
TTTTGACATGGGGTATTGGTGCGATGTGGACTCATGTAGGGATAAATGCAAGTTACAGATTGGTTCCATC
ATCAAGTATGAATATAATCACTGTCAAGAAGGGCAAGAAGGCAGCAGTAATGGCTTGGTTTAGCTTTGCA
TTCCTCCTTTTAGACAGTGTGGTTTTATGGTTAATATTTTTAAGGGATAGGAAAAGCTTGAAAGATGAAA
TTGATAATGTTCCATGTGCCCAAAATAGGTACAATAACTACTCTTCGGATTCATCTACATTGCATTCCAA
AGTTTAGCTCGAGGGTCAGATTCATTATCTACAAAGACTGTAAAAAGAAAGTGGAATATTCATTCATATC
ATATTTTTTCTATTAACTGCCTGGTTTCTTTTAAATTTTTTATTGGTTGTCGACTTGAACGGAGTGACAA
TATATATATATATATATTTAATAATGACATCATTATCTGTAAATCTGATTCTTAATGCTATTCTAGTTAT
GTAAGAGTGGTCCGCATGCCACGTGATCTATATTCGAAAGGGGCGGTTGCCTCAGGAAGGCACCGGCGGT
CTTTCGTCCGTGCGGAGATATCTGCGCCGTTCAGGGGTCCATGTGCCTTGGACGATATTAAGGC
