>Addgene plasmid #47950 | pCH044 | addgene partial sequence | sequence record 70612 | tTA-R 5'-GGCGAGTTTACGGGTTGTTA-3'
ATTCCGACCCCATTAAGCAGCTCTAATGCGCTGTTAATCACTTTACTTTTATCTAATCTAGGCATGGATC
CTATGAAAGAATTATTTTTTTTATTATGTTAATCTTGTGTTTACTTAACTATTACTATTCTTGATGATAA
TTGAATAAGGTGCATAATGAAGAGCAATTCACAACACCAAATTTTCAATCCAATTACTGATTGTTTATAT
ATGTCTACAAAACTTATCCTATCTCCACATTTTAGCCTGCGAAATGTTTGTTTTTTGAACAATAGCTCTC
CAGAATGTTGTATAATTTAAGAATATGTGCACAGTTAACTTTCTAGCAGGAGTATAATGCCATTTGCTCC
CCATCTTGAGATGGGAAGGGCTTAACTAATCTCGGTTCGGAGTGATCCGCCCCGATACTGCCTTCTGCCT
TAATATCGTCCAAGGCACATGGACCCCTGAACGGCGCAGATATCTCCGCACGGACGAAAGACCGCCGGTG
CCTTCCTGAGGCAACCGCCCCTTTCGAATATAGATCACGTGGCATGCGGACCACTCTTACATAACTAGAA
TAGCATTAAGAATCAGATTTACAGATAATGATGTCATTATTAAATATATATATATATATATTGTCACTCC
GTTCAAGTCGACAACCAATAAAAAATTTAAAAGAAACCAGGCAGTTAATAGAAAAAATATGATATGAATG
AATATTCCACTTTCTTTTTACAGTCTTTGTAGATAATGAATCTGACCCTCGAGCTAAACTTTGGAATGCA
ATGTAGATGAATCCGAAGAGTAGTTATTGTACCTATTTTGGGCACATGGAACATTATCAATTTCATCTTT
CAAGCTTTTCCTATCCCTTAAAAATATTAACCATAAAACCACACTGTCTAAAAGGAGGAATGCAAAGCTA
AACCAAGCCATTACTGCTGCCTTCTTGCCCTTCTTGACAGTGATTATATTCATACTTGATGATGGAACCA
ATCTGTAACTTGCATTTATCCCTACATGAGTCCACATCGCACCAATACCCCATGTCAAAACTATAGTTGA
ACTTAGCAACAGTAGAAATTTATTAACCGCTAGTTTGAATGGTAACTTAGGGAC
