>Addgene plasmid #47950 | pCH044 | addgene partial sequence | sequence record 70613 | CYC1 5'-GCGTGAATGTAAGCGTGAC-3'
GATGCGGCCCTATTTGTACAGAATTCTTATTACGATCCTCGCGCCCCCTACCCACCGTACTCGTCAATTC
CAAGGGCATCGGTAAACATCTGCTCAAACTCGAAGTCGGCCATATCCAGAGCGCCGTAGGGGGCGGAGTC
GTGGGGGGTAAATCCCGGACCCGGGGAATCCCCGTCCCCCAACATGTCCAGATCGAAATCGTCTAGCGCG
TCGGCATGCGCCATCGCCACGTCCTCGCCGTCTAAGTGGAGCTCGTCCCCCAGGCTGACATCGGTCGGGG
GGGCCGTCGACAGTCTGCGCGTGTGTCCCGCGGGGAGAAAGGACAGGCGCGGAGCCGCCAGCCCCGCCTC
TTCGGGGGCGTCGTCGTCCGGGAGATCGAGCAGGCCCTCGATGGTAGACCCGTAATTGTTTTTCGTACGC
GCGCGGCTGTACGCGGACCCACTTTCACATTTAAGTTGTTTTTCTAATCCGCATATGATCAATTCAAGGC
CGAATAAGAAGGCTGGCTCTGCACCTTGGCGATCAAATAATTCGATAGCTTGTCGTAATAATGGCGGCAT
ACTATCAGTAGTAGGTGTTTCCCTTTCTTCTTTAGCGACTTGATGCTCTTGTTCTTCCAATACGCAACCT
AAAGTAAAGTGCCCCACAGCGCTGAGTGCATATAATGCATTCTCTAGTGAAAAACCTTGTTGGCATAAAA
AGGCTAATTGATTTTCGAGAGTTTCATACTGTTTTTCTGTAGGCCGTGTACCTAAATGTACTTTTGCTCC
ATCGCGATGACTTAGTAAAGCACATCTAAAACTTTTAGCGTTATTACGTAAAAAATCTTGCCAGCTTTCC
CCTTCTAAAGGGCAAAAGTGAGTATGGTGCCTATCTAACATCTCAATGGGTAAGGCGTCGAGCAAAGCCC
GCTTATTTTTTACATGCCAATACAATGTAGGCTGCTCTACACCTAGCTTCTGGGCGAGTTTACGGGTTGT
TAAACCTTCGATTCCGACCCCATTAAGCAGCTCTAATGCGCTGTTAATCACTTTACTTTTATCTAATCTA
GGCATGGA
