>Addgene plasmid #47950 | pCH044 | addgene partial sequence | sequence record 70614 | pGEX3
CCGAAACGCGCGAGACGAAAGGGCCTCGTGATACGCCTATTTTTATAGGTTAATGTCATGATAATAATGG
TTTCTTAGACGTCAGGTGGCACTTTTCGGGGAAATGTGCGCGGAACCCCTATTTGTTTATTTTTCTAAAT
ACATTCAAATATGTATCCGCTCATGAGACAATAACCCTGATAAATGCTTCAATAATATTGAAAAAGGAAG
AGTATGAGTATTCAACATTTCCGTGTCGCCCTTATTCCCTTTTTTGCGGCATTTTGCCTTCCTGTTTTTG
CTCACCCAGAAACGCTGGTGAAAGTAAAAGATGCTGAAGATCAGTTGGGTGCACGAGTGGGTTACATCGA
ACTGGATCTCAACAGCGGTAAGATCCTTGAGAGTTTTCGCCCCGAAGAACGTTTTCCAATGATGAGCACT
TTTAAAGTTCTGCTATGTGGCGCGGTATTATCCCGTATTGACGCCGGGCAAGAGCAACTCGGTCGCCGCA
TACACTATTCTCAGAATGACTTGGTTGAGTACTCACCAGTCACAGAAAAGCATCTTACGGATGGCATGAC
AGTAAGAGAATTATGCAGTGCTGCCATAACCATGAGTGATAACACTGCGGCCAACTTACTTCTGACAACG
ATCGGAGGACCGAAGGAGCTAACCGCTTTTTTGCACAACATGGGGGATCATGTAACTCGCCTTGATCGTT
GGGAACCGGAGCTGAATGAAGCCATACCAAACGACGAGCGTGACACCACGATGCCTGTAGCAATGGCAAC
AACGTTGCGCAAACTATTAACTGGCGAACTACTTACTCTAGCTTCCCGGCAACAATTAATAGACTGGATG
GAGGCGGATAAAGTTGCAGGACCACTTCTGCGCTCGGCCCTTCCGGCTGGCTGGTTTATTGCTGATAAAT
CTGGAGCCGGTGAGCGTGGGTCTCGCGGTATCATTGCAGCACTGGGGCCAGATGGTAAGCCCTCCCGTAT
CGTAGTTATCTACACGACGGGGAGTCAGGCAACTATGGATGAACGAAATAGACAGATCGCTGA
