>Addgene plasmid #47950 | pCH044 | addgene partial sequence | sequence record 70615 | pRSII-F1
TTCAATTCATCATTTTTTTTTTATTCTTTTTTTTGATTTCGGTTTCCTTGAAATTTTTTTGATTCGGTAA
TCTCCGAACAGAAGGAAGAACGAAGGAAGGAGCACAGACTTAGATTGGTATATATACGCATATGTAGTGT
TGAAGAAACATGAAATTGCCCAGTATTCTTAACCCAACTGCACAGAACAAAAACCTGCAGGAAACGAAGA
TAAATCATGTCGAAAGCTACATATAAGGAACGTGCTGCTACTCATCCTAGTCCTGTTGCTGCCAAGCTAT
TTAATATCATGCACGAAAAGCAAACAAACTTGTGTGCTTCATTGGATGTTCGTACCACCAAGGAATTACT
GGAGTTAGTTGAAGCATTAGGTCCCAAAATTTGTTTACTAAAAACACATGTGGATATCTTGACTGATTTT
TCCATGGAGGGCACAGTTAAGCCGCTAAAGGCATTATCCGCCAAGTACAATTTTTTACTCTTCGAAGACA
GAAAATTTGCTGACATTGGTAATACAGTCAAATTGCAGTACTCTGCGGGTGTATACAGAATAGCAGAATG
GGCAGACATTACGAATGCACACGGTGTGGTGGGCCCAGGTATTGTTAGCGGTTTGAAGCAGGCGGCAGAA
GAAGTAACAAAGGAACCTAGAGGCCTTTTGATGTTAGCAGAATTGTCATGCAAGGGCTCCCTATCTACTG
GAGAATATACTAAGGGTACTGTTGACATTGCGAAGAGCGACAAAGATTTTGTTATCGGCTTTATTGCTCA
AAGAGACATGGGTGGAAGAGATGAAGGTTACGATTGGTTGATTATGACACCCGGTGTGGGTTTAGATGAC
AAGGGAGACGCATTGGGTCAACAGTATAGAACCGTGGATGATGTGGTCTCTACAGGATCTGACATTATTA
TTGTTGGAAGAGGACTATTTGCAAAGGGAAGGGATGCTAAGGTAGAGGGTGAACGTTACAGAAAAGCAGG
CTGGGAAGCATATTTGAGAAGATGCGGCCAGCAAAACTAAAAAACTGTATTATAAGTAAATGCATGTATA
CTAAACTCACAAATTA
